Addgene plasmid #199976: YP35
Purpose: Yeast/E coli shuttle vector expressing GFP from synthetic yeast promoter 35
Depositing lab: Farren Isaacs. Depositing organization: Yale University. Publication: Cross-kingdom expression of synthetic genetic elements promotes discovery of metabolites in the human microbiome. Patel JR, Oh J, Wang S, Crawford JM, Isaacs FJ. Cell. 2022 Apr 28;185(9):1487-1505.e14. doi: 10.1016/j.cell.2022.03.008. Epub 2022 Apr 1. PubMed 35366417.
Backbone
  Vector backbone: pRCVS6H
  Vector type: Yeast Expression
  Selectable markers: Hygromycin
Growth in bacteria
  Bacterial resistance: Ampicillin, 100 μg/mL
  Growth temperature: 37°C
  Growth strain: BL21
  Copy number: Low Copy
Gene/Insert
  Gene/Insert name: GFP
  Species: Synthetic
  Cloning method: Gibson Cloning
Terms and licenses: Academic/Nonprofit Terms; Industry Terms: Not Available to Industry
How to cite: YP35 was a gift from Farren Isaacs (Addgene plasmid # 199976 ; http://n2t.net/addgene:199976 ; RRID:Addgene_199976)
