[The description below was written by a language model from this plasmid's Addgene catalogue record and pLannotate feature annotations shown in this document.]
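Description:
YP35 is a yeast/E. coli shuttle vector of about 5.7 kb, built on the pRCVS6H backbone, that expresses a green fluorescent reporter from a synthetic yeast promoter designated number 35. In E. coli it is maintained by a ColE1/pUC-type origin with ampicillin selection from the bla gene and its native promoter; a fragment of the pBR322 bom region is also present. The catalogue entry lists the plasmid as low copy in bacteria, although the annotated origin is of a type usually described as high copy. In Saccharomyces cerevisiae, partial CEN4 centromere and ARS1 replication sequences should support stable, low-copy episomal maintenance. The hphMX6 cassette, ending in the Ashbya gossypii TEF terminator, provides hygromycin selection, so no auxotrophic host background is needed.

The payload is a single reporter cassette assembled by Gibson cloning. The record names the insert GFP, but automated annotation matches the open reading frame to mUkG, a constitutively fluorescent green protein derived from the soft coral Sarcophyton, so the reporter may be this protein or a close relative rather than an Aequorea-type GFP. The coding sequence is followed by the S. cerevisiae CYC1 terminator. The synthetic promoter itself is not annotated in the feature table; it presumably lies in the roughly 200 bp unannotated stretch upstream of the coding sequence. A T7 promoter sits near the end of the sequence record, just upstream of that region on the circular map, which could allow T7 polymerase-driven transcription in the listed BL21 strain if it carries T7 RNA polymerase, though the record does not state this purpose. The plasmid appears to be one member of a numbered set of synthetic promoters, with fluorescence reporting promoter strength in yeast, from work on cross-kingdom expression of synthetic genetic elements.
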