Features (pLannotate 1.2.2; 11 found; start..end, strand, type, name):
    209..877     +  CDS            mUkG: mUkG is a basic (constitutively fluorescent) green fluorescent protein published in 2008, derived from Sarcophyton sp.. It has moderate acid sensitivity.
    932..1121    +  terminator     CYC1 terminator: S. cerevisiae CYC1; transcription terminator for CYC1
   1361..2936    +  gene           hphMX6: yeast selectable marker conferring hygromycin resistance
   2739..2936    +  terminator     TEF terminator: Ashbya gossypii TEF terminator
   3051..3639    -  rep_origin     ori: high-copy-number ColE1/pMB1/pBR322/pUC origin of replication
   3810..4670    -  CDS            AmpR: β-lactamase; bla; confers resistance to ampicillin, carbenicillin, and related antibiotics
   4671..4775    -  promoter       AmpR promoter: bla
   4802..4852    +  misc_feature   bom (fragment): basis of mobility region from pBR322
   4981..5150    -  misc_feature   CEN4 (fragment): S. cerevisiae CEN4 centromere
   5151..5577    +  rep_origin     ARS1 (fragment): S. cerevisiae autonomously replicating sequence ARS1
   5683..5701    +  promoter       T7 promoter: promoter for bacteriophage T7 RNA polymerase
>Addgene plasmid #199976 | YP35 | addgene full sequence | sequence record 405066 | Addgene NGS Result
GCACTTTTTTTTTTTTACCCGCGCCCCTCCTTGAAGGGGGCGGTGGCTCAACGGCACTGAAATTTACAGA
GGGGCAAGAAGTTACGAAAAAAAATCTTTTTTTATTATAAAAGCAATACTTGGGTCGACTTGTTATACGC
GGATTTTTGTAAGAACATCACACAAATTTTTAACTAAGTAACTTAAAGAGGAGAAAGGTACCATGGTCAG
TGTCATCAAAGAAGAAATGAAGATCAAGTTGCACATGGAAGGTAACGTTAATGGTCATGCCTTTGTTATT
GAAGGTGATGGTAAAGGTAAACCATACGATGGTACTCAAACTTTGAACTTGACTGTCAAAGAAGGTGCTC
CATTGCCATTCTCTTACGATATTTTGACTAACGCCTTCCAATACGGTAATAGAGCTTTTACTAAGTACCC
AGCCGATATCCCAGATTACTTTAAGCAAACTTTTCCAGAAGGTTACTCCTGGGAAAGAACTATGTCTTAC
GAAGATAACGCTATCTGCAACGTCAGATCCGAAATTTCTATGGAAGGTGATTGCTTCATCTACAAGATCA
GATTCGATGGTAAGAACTTTCCACCAAATGGTCCAGTCATGCAAAAAAAGACTTTGAAGTGGGAACCATC
CACCGAAATGATGTATGTTAGAGATGGTTTCTTGATGGGTGATGTCAATATGGCTTTGTTGTTGGAAGGT
GGTGGTCATCATAGATGTGATTTCAAGACTTCTTACAAGGCCAAGAAGGTTGTTCAATTGCCAGATGCTC
ATAAGATCGATCACAGAATCGAAATCTTGTCCCACGATAGAGATTACTCCAAGGTTAAGTTGTACGAAAA
CGCTGTTGCTAGAAACTCTTTGTTGCCATCTCAAGCTTCTAAGTAACATGTAATTAGTTATGTCACGCTT
ACATTCACGCCCTCCCCCCACATCCGCTCTAACCGAAAAGGAAGGAGTTAGACAACCTGAAGTCTAGGTC
CCTATTTATTTTTTTATAGTTATGTTAGTATTAAGAACGTTATTTATATTTCAAATTTTTCTTTTTTTTC
TGTACAGACGCGTGTACGCATGTAACATTATACTGAAAACCTTGCTTGAGAAGGTTTTGGGACGCTCGAA
GGCTTTGTGGAGGTCGACACGAGCGACTGAGTTCGGACGTCACGACCTGCCTGGATATCGTGCACCGCTC
GTGCACTGACGTCATGATCGACGAGTCGCACAGAGGCCTCTGACACTGACTCGACCTGACTAGCGTCGAG
CAGTGACGACCTGCCCGGGCACAGCAACTGTGCCACTCGTCTGATCCGTCGTCCCATCGGCTGAATCGAT
GCCTCGTCCCCGCCGGGTCACCCGGCCAGCGACATGGAGGCCCAGAATACCCTCCTTGACAGTCTTGACG
TGCGCAGCTCAGGGGCATGATGTGACTGTCGCCCGTACATTTAGCCCATACATCCCCATGTATAATCATT
TGCATCCATACATTTTGATGGCCGCACGGCGCGAAGCAAAAATTACGGCACCTCGCTGCAGACCTGCGAG
CAGGGAAACGCTCCCCTCACAGACGCGTTGAATTGTCCCCACGCCGCGCCCCTGTAGAGAAATATAAAAG
GTTAGGATTTGCCACTGAGGTTCTTCTTTCATATACTTCCTTTTAAAATCTTGCTAGGATACAGTTCTCA
CATCACATCCGAACATAAACAACCATGGGTAAAAAGCCTGAACTCACCGCGACGTCTGTCGAGAAGTTTC
TGATCGAAAAGTTCGACAGCGTCTCCGACCTGATGCAGCTCTCGGAGGGCGAAGAATCTCGTGCTTTCAG
CTTCGATGTAGGAGGGCGTGGATATGTCCTGCGGGTAAATAGCTGCGCCGATGGTTTCTACAAAGATCGT
TATGTTTATCGGCACTTTGCATCGGCCGCGCTCCCGATTCCGGAAGTGCTTGACATTGGGGAGTTCAGCG
AGAGCCTGACCTATTGCATCTCCCGCCGTGCACAGGGTGTCACGTTGCAAGACCTGCCTGAAACCGAACT
GCCCGCTGTTCTGCAGCCGGTCGCGGAGGCCATGGATGCGATCGCTGCGGCCGATCTTAGCCAGACGAGC
GGGTTCGGCCCATTCGGACCGCAAGGAATCGGTCAATACACTACATGGCGTGATTTCATATGCGCGATTG
CTGATCCCCATGTGTATCACTGGCAAACTGTGATGGACGACACCGTCAGTGCGTCCGTCGCGCAGGCTCT
CGATGAGCTGATGCTTTGGGCCGAGGACTGCCCCGAAGTCCGGCACCTCGTGCACGCGGATTTCGGCTCC
AACAATGTCCTGACGGACAATGGCCGCATAACAGCGGTCATTGACTGGAGCGAGGCGATGTTCGGGGATT
CCCAATACGAGGTCGCCAACATCTTCTTCTGGAGGCCGTGGTTGGCTTGTATGGAGCAACAGACGCGCTA
CTTCGAGCGGAGGCATCCGGAGCTTGCAGGATCGCCGCGGCTCCGGGCGTATATGCTCCGCATTGGTCTT
GACCAACTCTATCAGAGCTTGGTTGACGGCAATTTCGATGATGCAGCTTGGGCGCAGGGTCGATGCGACG
CAATCGTCCGATCCGGAGCCGGGACTGTCGGGCGTACACAAATCGCCCGCAGAAGCGCGGCCGTCTGGAC
CGATGGCTGTGTAGAAGTACTCGCCGATAGTGGAAACCGACGCCCCAGCACTCGTCCGAGGGCAAAGGAA
TAATCAGTACTGACAATAAAAAGATTCTTGTTTTCAAGAACTTGTCATTTGTATAGTTTTTTTATATTGT
AGTTGTTCTATTTTAATCAAATGTTAGCGTGATTTATATTTTTTTTCGCCTCGACATCATCTGCCCAGAT
GCGAAGTTAAGTGCGCAGAAAGTAATATCATGCGTCAATCGTATGTGAATGCTGGTCGCTATACTGCTAT
CGATGTGGCAGTGCGTCCAGCTCAGTCAGACTCAGTCCTGGTGTCGTCAGCCTGTGAGCAAAAGGCCAGC
AAAAGGCCAGGAACCGTAAAAAGGCCGCGTTGCTGGCGTTTTTCCATAGGCTCCGCCCCCCTGACGAGCA
TCACAAAAATCGACGCTCAAGTCAGAGGTGGCGAAACCCGACAGGACTATAAAGATACCAGGCGTTTCCC
CCTGGAAGCTCCCTCGTGCGCTCTCCTGTTCCGACCCTGCCGCTTACCGGATACCTGTCCGCCTTTCTCC
CTTCGGGAAGCGTGGCGCTTTCTCATAGCTCACGCTGTAGGTATCTCAGTTCGGTGTAGGTCGTTCGCTC
CAAGCTGGGCTGTGTGCACGAACCCCCCGTTCAGCCCGACCGCTGCGCCTTATCCGGTAACTATCGTCTT
GAGTCCAACCCGGTAAGACACGACTTATCGCCACTGGCAGCAGCCACTGGTAACAGGATTAGCAGAGCGA
GGTATGTAGGCGGTGCTACAGAGTTCTTGAAGTGGTGGCCTAACTACGGCTACACTAGAAGAACAGTATT
TGGTATCTGCGCTCTGCTGAAGCCAGTTACCTTCGGAAAAAGAGTTGGTAGCTCTTGATCCGGCAAACAA
ACCACCGCTGGTAGCGGTGGTTTTTTTGTTTGCAAGCAGCAGATTACGCGCAGAAAAAAAGGATCTCAAG
AAGATCCTTTGATCTTTTCTACGGGGTCTGACGCTCAGTGGAACGAAAACTCACGTTAAGGGATTTTGGT
CATGAGATTATCAAAAAGGATCTTCACCTAGATCCTTTTAAATTAAAAATGAAGTTTTAAATCAATCTAA
AGTATATATGAGTAAACTTGGTCTGACAGTTACCAATGCTTAATCAGTGAGGCACCTATCTCAGCGATCT
GTCTATTTCGTTCATCCATAGTTGCCTGACTCCCCGTCGTGTAGATAACTACGATACGGGAGGGCTTACC
ATCTGGCCCCAGTGCTGCAATGATACCGCGAGACCCACGCTCACCGGCTCCAGATTTATCAGCAATAAAC
CAGCCAGCCGGAAGGGCCGAGCGCAGAAGTGGTCCTGCAACTTTATCCGCCTCCATCCAGTCTATTAATT
GTTGCCGGGAAGCTAGAGTAAGTAGTTCGCCAGTTAATAGTTTGCGCAACGTTGTTGCCATTGCTACAGG
CATCGTGGTGTCACGCTCGTCGTTTGGTATGGCTTCATTCAGCTCCGGTTCCCAACGATCAAGGCGAGTT
ACATGATCCCCCATGTTGTGCAAAAAAGCGGTTAGCTCCTTCGGTCCTCCGATCGTTGTCAGAAGTAAGT
TGGCCGCAGTGTTATCACTCATGGTTATGGCAGCACTGCATAATTCTCTTACTGTCATGCCATCCGTAAG
ATGCTTTTCTGTGACTGGTGAGTACTCAACCAAGTCATTCTGAGAATAGTGTATGCGGCGACCGAGTTGC
TCTTGCCCGGCGTCAATACGGGATAATACCGCGCCACATAGCAGAACTTTAAAAGTGCTCATCATTGGAA
AACGTTCTTCGGGGCGAAAACTCTCAAGGATCTTACCGCTGTTGAGATCCAGTTCGATGTAACCCACTCG
TGCACCCAACTGATCTTCAGCATCTTTTACTTTCACCAGCGTTTCTGGGTGAGCAAAAACAGGAAGGCAA
AATGCCGCAAAAAAGGGAATAAGGGCGACACGGAAATGTTGAATACTCATACTCTTCCTTTTTCAATATT
ATTGAAGCATTTATCAGGGTTATTGTCTCATGAGCGGATACATATTTGAATGTATTTAGAAAAATAAACA
AATAGGGGTTCCGCGCACATTTCCCCGAAAAGTGCCACCTGATGCGGTGTGAAATACCGCACAGATGCGT
AAGGAGAAAATACCGCATCAGGGTCAGTCACAGTGGAGCCTAGCACTCACTCAGCGTGACGGCTCAGAGC
AGAATTCACGAGCCAGAAATAGTAACTTTTGCCTAAATCACAAATTGCAAAATTTAATTGCTTGCAAAAG
GTCACATGCTTATAATCAACTTTTTTAAAAATTTAAAATACTTTTTTATTTTTTATTTTTAAACATAAAT
GAAATAATTTATTTATTGTTTATGATTACCGAAACATAAAACCTGCTCAAGAAAAAGAAACTGTTTTGTC
CTTGGAAAAAAAGCACTACCTAGGAGCGGCCAAAATGCCGGCTTACATTTTATGTTAGCTGGTGGACTGA
CGCCAGAAAATGTTGGTGATGCGCTTAGATTAAATGGCGTTATTGGTGTTGATGTAAGCGGAGGTGTGGA
GACAAATGGTGTAAAAGACTCTAACAAAATAGCAAATTTCGTCAAAAATGCTAAGAAATAGGTTATTACT
GAGTAGTATTTATTTAAGTATTGTTTGTGCACTTGCCTGCAAGCCTTTTGAAAAGCAAGCATAAAAGATC
TAAACATAAAATCTGTAAAATAACAAGATGTAAAGATAATGCTAAATCATTTGGCTTTTTGATTGATTGT
ACAGGAAAATATACATCGCAGGGGGTTGACTTTTACCATTTCACCGCAATGGAATTAAACTTGTTGAAGA
GAATGTTCACAGGCGCATACGCTACAATGACCCGATTCTTGCTAGCCGAATTCCAGTCAGGCTGCTAGCA
CCAGAGCTACGTGACCGCAGGACTAGCTCCAGCTGAGCGACACGCGAACAGGTGTAGAGTCAGTCGTGCT
GCAAGGTCGCACTAATACGACTCACTATAGGG
