>Addgene plasmid #199976 | YP35 | depositor partial sequence | sequence record 387804 | Promoter Sequence
GCACTTTTTTTTTTTTACCCGCGCCCCTCCTTGAAGGGGGCGGTGGCTCAACGGCACTGAAATTTACAGA
GGGGCAAGAAGTTACGAAAAAAAATCTTTTTTTATTATAAAAGCAATACTTGGGTCGACTTGTTATACGC
GGATTTTTGTAAGAACATCACACAAATTTTTAACTAAGTAA
